Addgene plasmid #69831: pECE HA AMPKa1 AS
Purpose: Expresses Expresses AMPK alpha 1 in mammalian cells
Depositing lab: Anne Brunet. Depositing organization: Stanford University. Publication: Identification of AMPK Phosphorylation Sites Reveals a Network of Proteins Involved in Cell Invasion and Facilitates Large-Scale Substrate Prediction. Schaffer BE, Levin RS, Hertz NT, Maures TJ, Schoof ML, Hollstein PE, Benayoun BA, Banko MR, Shaw RJ, Shokat KM, Brunet A. Cell Metab. 2015 Nov 3;22(5):907-21. doi: 10.1016/j.cmet.2015.09.009. Epub 2015 Oct 8. PubMed 26456332.
Backbone
  Vector backbone: pECE
  Backbone size w/o insert (bp): 2900
  Total vector size (bp): 4589
  Vector type: Mammalian Expression
Growth in bacteria
  Bacterial resistance: Ampicillin, 100 μg/mL
  Growth temperature: 37°C
  Growth strain: NEB Stable
  Copy number: High Copy
Gene/Insert
  Gene/Insert name: 5'-AMP-activated protein kinase catalytic subunit alpha-1 (alt name: PRKAA1, AMPK1)
  Species: H. sapiens (human)
  Insert size (bp): 1689
  Entrez Gene: PRKAA1 (a.k.a. AMPK, AMPK alpha 1, AMPKa1)
  Promoter: SV40 early promoter
  Tag / fusion protein: HA (N terminal on insert)
  Cloning method: Restriction Enzyme; 5′ cloning site EcoRI (not destroyed); 3′ cloning site XbaI (not destroyed)
  Sequencing primers: 5′ CATTCTCCGCCCCATGGCTGAC; 3′ GTTTCAGGTTCAGGGGGAGGTG
Resource information
  A portion of this plasmid was derived from a plasmid made by: cDNA is from the Orfeome library (Open Biosystems)
Terms and licenses: Academic/Nonprofit Terms; Industry Terms: Not Available to Industry
How to cite: pECE HA AMPKa1 AS was a gift from Anne Brunet (Addgene plasmid # 69831 ; http://n2t.net/addgene:69831 ; RRID:Addgene_69831)
