[The description below was written by a language model from this plasmid's Addgene catalogue record and pLannotate feature annotations shown in this document.]
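Description:
pECE HA AMPKa1 AS is a mammalian expression plasmid built on the small pECE backbone, carrying the human PRKAA1 cDNA, which encodes the alpha-1 catalytic subunit of AMP-activated protein kinase (AMPK). It is maintained in bacteria through a high-copy ColE1/pUC-type origin and selected with ampicillin via the β-lactamase gene and its native promoter. Short remnants of pBR322-derived sequence (a tetracycline-resistance fragment and part of the bom region) are also annotated but are non-functional leftovers of the backbone's lineage. No mammalian selection marker is recorded or annotated, which suits the plasmid to transient transfection rather than drug selection of stable lines.

The insert sits between EcoRI and XbaI sites downstream of the SV40 enhancer/early promoter. It is followed by a fragment of SV40 large T antigen sequence and the SV40 polyadenylation signal, which provide 3′ processing of the transcript. The catalogue lists an N-terminal HA epitope tag on the kinase for detection or immunoprecipitation. The feature table does not annotate the tag separately, though there is a short unannotated gap between the promoter and the PRKAA1 coding region where it would lie. The cDNA is stated to originate from an ORFeome library. The sequenced record is 4,571 nt, slightly shorter than the listed total size of 4,589 bp.

The stated purpose is expression of AMPK alpha 1 in mammalian cells, and the associated study concerns identifying AMPK phosphorylation sites and substrates. The "AS" suffix in the name may denote an analog-sensitive kinase variant, as is typical in such substrate-labelling work. However, the record lists no mutation, so this cannot be confirmed from the fields given.
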