Features (pLannotate 1.2.2; 9 found; start..end, strand, type, name):
      7..92      +  CDS            large T antigen (fragment): large T antigen from SV40 (simian virus 40)
    115..249     +  polyA_signal   SV40 poly(A) signal: SV40 polyadenylation signal
    244..525     +  CDS            TcR (fragment): tetracycline efflux protein; tet; confers resistance to tetracycline
    525..577     +  misc_feature   bom (fragment): basis of mobility region from pBR322
    763..1351    -  rep_origin     ori: high-copy-number ColE1/pMB1/pBR322/pUC origin of replication
   1522..2382    -  CDS            AmpR: β-lactamase; bla; confers resistance to ampicillin, carbenicillin, and related antibiotics
   2383..2487    -  promoter       AmpR promoter: bla
   2519..2852    +  promoter       SV40 promoter: SV40 enhancer and early promoter
   2916..4562    +  CDS            PRKAA1: AAPK1_HUMAN - Also known as AMPK1. Experimental evidence at protein level: Swiss-Prot protein existence level 1. Catalytic subunit of AMP-activated protein kinase (AMPK), an energy sensor protein kinase that plays a key role in regulating cellular energy metabolism. In response to reduction of intracellular ATP levels, AMPK activates energy-producing pathways and inhibits energy-consuming processes: inhibits protein, carbohydrate and lipid biosynthesis, as well as cell growth and proliferation. AMPK acts via direct phosphorylation of metabolic enzymes, and by longer-term effects via phosphoryl
>Addgene plasmid #69831 | pECE HA AMPKa1 AS | addgene full sequence | sequence record 177682 | Addgene NGS Result
TAAGTAATGATCATAATCAGCCATATCACATCTGTAGAGGTTTTACTTGCTTTAAAAAACCTCCCACACC
TCCCCCTGAACCTGAAACATAAAATGAATGCAATTGTTGTTGTTAACTTGTTTATTGCAGCTTATAATGG
TTACAAATAAAGCAATAGCATCACAAATTTCACAAATAAAGCATTTTTTTCACTGCATTCTAGTTGTGGT
TTGTCCAAACTCATCAATGTATCTTATCATGTCTGGATCCTCTACGCCGGACGCATCGTGGCCGGCATCA
CCGGCGCCACAGGTGCGGTTGCTGGCGCCTATATCGCCGACATCACCGATGGGGAAGATCGGGCTCGCCA
CTTCGGGCTCATGAGCGCTTGTTTCGGCGTGGGTATGGTGGCAGGCCCCGTGGCCGGGGGACTGTTGGGC
GCCATCTCCTTGCATGCACCATTCCTTGCGGCGGCGGTGCTCAACGGCCTCAACCTACTACTGGGCTGCT
TCCTAATGCAGGAGTCGCATAAGGGAGAGCGTCGATATGCGGTGTGAAATACCGCACAGATGCGTAAGGA
GAAAATACCGCATCAGGCGCTCTTCCGCTTCCTCGCTCACTGACTCGCTGCGCTCGGTCGTTCGGCTGCG
GCGAGCGGTATCAGCTCACTCAAAGGCGGTAATACGGTTATCCACAGAATCAGGGGATAACGCAGGAAAG
AACATGTGAGCAAAAGGCCAGCAAAAGGCCAGGAACCGTAAAAAGGCCGCGTTGCTGGCGTTTTTCCATA
GGCTCCGCCCCCCTGACGAGCATCACAAAAATCGACGCTCAAGTCAGAGGTGGCGAAACCCGACAGGACT
ATAAAGATACCAGGCGTTTCCCCCTGGAAGCTCCCTCGTGCGCTCTCCTGTTCCGACCCTGCCGCTTACC
GGATACCTGTCCGCCTTTCTCCCTTCGGGAAGCGTGGCGCTTTCTCATAGCTCACGCTGTAGGTATCTCA
GTTCGGTGTAGGTCGTTCGCTCCAAGCTGGGCTGTGTGCACGAACCCCCCGTTCAGCCCGACCGCTGCGC
CTTATCCGGTAACTATCGTCTTGAGTCCAACCCGGTAAGACACGACTTATCGCCACTGGCAGCAGCCACT
GGTAACAGGATTAGCAGAGCGAGGTATGTAGGCGGTGCTACAGAGTTCTTGAAGTGGTGGCCTAACTACG
GCTACACTAGAAGGACAGTATTTGGTATCTGCGCTCTGCTGAAGCCAGTTACCTTCGGAAAAAGAGTTGG
TAGCTCTTGATCCGGCAAACAAACCACCGCTGGTAGCGGTGGTTTTTTTGTTTGCAAGCAGCAGATTACG
CGCAGAAAAAAAGGATCTCAAGAAGATCCTTTGATCTTTTCTACGGGGTCTGACGCTCAGTGGAACGAAA
ACTCACGTTAAGGGATTTTGGTCATGAGATTATCAAAAAGGATCTTCACCTAGATCCTTTTAAATTAAAA
ATGAAGTTTTAAATCAATCTAAAGTATATATGAGTAAACTTGGTCTGACAGTTACCAATGCTTAATCAGT
GAGGCACCTATCTCAGCGATCTGTCTATTTCGTTCATCCATAGTTGCCTGACTCCCCGTCGTGTAGATAA
CTACGATACGGGAGGGCTTACCATCTGGCCCCAGTGCTGCAATGATACCGCGAGACCCACGCTCACCGGC
TCCAGATTTATCAGCAATAAACCAGCCAGCCGGAAGGGCCGAGCGCAGAAGTGGTCCTGCAACTTTATCC
GCCTCCATCCAGTCTATTAATTGTTGCCGGGAAGCTAGAGTAAGTAGTTCGCCAGTTAATAGTTTGCGCA
ACGTTGTTGCCATTGCTGCAGGCATCGTGGTGTCACGCTCGTCGTTTGGTATGGCTTCATTCAGCTCCGG
TTCCCAACGATCAAGGCGAGTTACATGATCCCCCATGTTGTGCAAAAAAGCGGTTAGCTCCTTCGGTCCT
CCGATCGTTGTCAGAAGTAAGTTGGCCGCAGTGTTATCACTCATGGTTATGGCAGCACTGCATAATTCTC
TTACTGTCATGCCATCCGTAAGATGCTTTTCTGTGACTGGTGAGTACTCAACCAAGTCATTCTGAGAATA
GTGTATGCGGCGACCGAGTTGCTCTTGCCCGGCGTCAACACGGGATAATACCGCGCCACATAGCAGAACT
TTAAAAGTGCTCATCATTGGAAAACGTTCTTCGGGGCGAAAACTCTCAAGGATCTTACCGCTGTTGAGAT
CCAGTTCGATGTAACCCACTCGTGCACCCAACTGATCTTCAGCATCTTTTACTTTCACCAGCGTTTCTGG
GTGAGCAAAAACAGGAAGGCAAAATGCCGCAAAAAAGGGAATAAGGGCGACACGGAAATGTTGAATACTC
ATACTCTTCCTTTTTCAATATTATTGAAGCATTTATCAGGGTTATTGTCTCATGAGCGGATACATATTTG
AATGTATTTAGAAAAATAAACAAATAGGGGTTCCGCGCACATTTCCCCGAAAAGTGCCACCTGACCTTCT
GAGGCGGAAAGAACCAGCTGTGGAATGTGTGTCAGTTAGGGTGTGGAAAGTCCCCAGGCTCCCCAGCAGG
CAGAAGTATGCAAAGCATGCATCTCAATTAGTCAGCAAGGAAAGTCCCCAGGCTCCCCAGCAGGCAGAAG
TATGCAAAGCATGCATCTCAATTAGTCAGCAACCATAGTCCCGCCCCTAACTCCGCCCATCCCGCCCCTA
ACTCCGCCCAGTTCCGCCCATTCTCCGCCCCATGGCTGACTAATTTTTTTTATTTATGCAGAGGCCGAGG
CCGCCTCGGCCTCTGAGCTATTCCAGAAGTAGTGAAGAGGCTTTTTTGGAGGAGATCTAAGCTTGCCGCC
ACCATGTATGATGTTCCTGATTATGCTAGCCTCCCGGGGAATTCGGCGACAGCCGAGAAGCAGAAACACG
ACGGGCGGGTGAAGATCGGCCACTACATTCTGGGTGACACGCTGGGGGTCGGCACCTTCGGCAAAGTGAA
GGTTGGCAAACATGAATTGACTGGGCATAAAGTAGCTGTGAAGATACTCAATCGACAGAAGATTCGGAGC
CTTGATGTGGTAGGAAAAATCCGCAGAGAAATTCAGAACCTCAAGCTTTTCAGGCATCCTCATATAATTA
AACTGTACCAGGTCATCAGTACACCATCTGATATTTTCATGGTGGGGGAATATGTCTCAGGAGGAGAGCT
ATTTGATTATATCTGTAAGAATGGAAGGCTGGATGAAAAAGAAAGTCGGCGTCTGTTCCAACAGATCCTT
TCTGGTGTGGATTATTGTCACAGGCATATGGTGGTCCATAGAGATTTGAAACCTGAAAATGTCCTGCTTG
ATGCACACATGAATGCAAAGATAGCTGATTTTGGTCTTTCAAACATGATGTCAGATGGTGAATTTTTAAG
AACAAGTTGTGGCTCACCCAACTATGCTGCACCAGAAGTAATTTCAGGAAGATTGTATGCAGGCCCAGAG
GTAGATATATGGAGCAGTGGGGTTATTCTCTATGCTTTATTATGTGGAACCCTTCCATTTGATGATGACC
ATGTGCCAACTCTTTTTAAGAAGATATGTGATGGGATCTTCTATACCCCTCAATATTTAAATCCTTCTGT
GATTAGCCTTTTGAAACATATGCTGCAGGTGGATCCCATGAAGAGGGCCACAATCAAAGATATCAGGGAA
CATGAATGGTTTAAACAGGACCTTCCAAAATATCTCTTTCCTGAGGATCCATCATATAGTTCAACCATGA
TTGATGATGAAGCCTTAAAAGAAGTATGTGAAAAGTTTGAGTGCTCAGAAGAGGAAGTTCTCAGCTGTCT
TTACAACAGAAATCACCAGGATCCTTTGGCAGTTGCCTACCATCTCATAATAGATAACAGGAGAATAATG
AATGAAGCCAAAGATTTCTATTTGGCGACAAGCCCACCTGATTCTTTTCTTGATGATCATCACCTGACTC
GGCCCCATCCTGAAAGAGTACCATTCTTGGTTGCTGAAACACCAAGGGCACGCCATACCCTTGATGAATT
AAATCCACAGAAATCCAAACACCAAGGTGTAAGGAAAGCAAAATGGCATTTAGGAATTAGAAGTCAAAGT
CGACCAAATGATATTATGGCAGAAGTATGTAGAGCAATCAAACAATTGGATTATGAATGGAAGGTTGTAA
ACCCATATTATTTGCGTGTACGAAGGAAGAATCCTGTGACAAGCACTTACTCCAAAATGAGTCTACAGTT
ATACCAAGTGGATAGTAGAACTTATCTACTGGATTTCCGTAGTATTGATGATGAAATTACAGAAGCCAAA
TCAGGGACTGCTACTCCACAGAGATCGGGATCAGTTAGCAACTATCGATCTTGCCAAAGGAGTGATTCAG
ATGCTGAGGCTCAAGGAAAATCCTCAGAAGTTTCTCTTACCTCATCTGTGACCTCACTTGACTCTTCTCC
TGTTGACCTAACTCCAAGACCTGGAAGTCACACAATAGAATTTTTTGAGATGTGTGCAAATCTAATTAAA
ATTCTTGCACAATAATCTAGA
