>Addgene plasmid #69831 | pECE HA AMPKa1 AS | addgene partial sequence | sequence record 142859 | SV40pro-F 5'-TATTTATGCAGAGGCCGAGG-3'
CAGAAGTAGTGAGAGGCTTTTTTGGAGGAGATCTAAGCTTGCCGCCACCATGTATGATGTTCCTGATTAT
GCTAGCCTCCCGGGGAATTCGGCGACAGCCGAGAAGCAGAAACACGACGGGCGGGTGAAGATCGGCCACT
ACATTCTGGGTGACACGCTGGGGGTCGGCACCTTCGGCAAAGTGAAGGTTGGCAAACATGAATTGACTGG
GCATAAAGTAGCTGTGAAGATACTCAATCGACAGAAGATTCGGAGCCTTGATGTGGTAGGAAAAATCCGC
AGAGAAATTCAGAACCTCAAGCTTTTCAGGCATCCTCATATAATTAAACTGTACCAGGTCATCAGTACAC
CATCTGATATTTTCATGGTGGGGGAATATGTCTCAGGAGGAGAGCTATTTGATTATATCTGTAAGAATGG
AAGGCTGGATGAAAAAGAAAGTCGGCGTCTGTTCCAACAGATCCTTTCTGGTGTGGATTATTGTCACAGG
CATATGGTGGTCCATAGAGATTTGAAACCTGAAAATGTCCTGCTTGATGCACACATGAATGCAAAGATAG
CTGATTTTGGTCTTTCAAACATGATGTCAGATGGTGAATTTTTAAGAACAAGTTGTGGCTCACCCAACTA
TGCTGCACCAGAAGTAATTTCAGGAAGATTGTATGCAGGCCCAGAGGTAGATATATGGAGCAGTGGGGTT
ATTCTCTATGCTTTATTATGTGGAACCCTTCCATTTGATGATGACCATGTGCCAACTCTTTTTAAGAAGA
TATGTGATGGGATCTTCTATACCCCTCAATATTTAAATCCTTCTGTGATTAGCCTTTTGAAACATATGCT
GCAGGTGGATCCCATGAAGAGGGCCACAATCAAAGATATCAGGGAACATGAATGGTTTAAACAGGACCTT
CCAAAATATCTCTTTCCTGAGGATCC
