>Addgene plasmid #69831 | pECE HA AMPKa1 AS | addgene partial sequence | sequence record 142862 | pAdTrack-MCS 5'-GGGAGGTGTGGGAGGTTTT-3'
ATGTGATATGGCTGATTATGATCATTACTTATCTAGATTATTGTGCAAGAATTTTAATTAGATTTGCACA
CATCTCAAAAAATTCTATTGTGTGACTTCCAGGTCTTGGAGTTAGGTCAACAGGAGAAGAGTCAAGTGAG
GTCACAGATGAGGTAAGAGAAACTTCTGAGGATTTTCCTTGAGCCTCAGCATCTGAATCACTCCTTTGGC
AAGATCGATAGTTGCTAACTGATCCCGATCTCTGTGGAGTAGCAGTCCCTGATTTGGCTTCTGTAATTTC
ATCATCAATACTACGGAAATCCAGTAGATAAGTTCTACTATCCACTTGGTATAACTGTAGACTCATTTTG
GAGTAAGTGCTTGTCACAGGATTCTTCCTTCGTACACGCAAATAATATGGGTTTACAACCTTCCATTCAT
AATCCAATTGTTTGATTGCTCTACATACTTCTGCCATAATATCATTTGGTCGACTTTGACTTCTAATTCC
TAAATGCCATTTTGCTTTCCTTACACCTTGGTGTTTGGATTTCTGTGGATTTAATTCATCAAGGGTATGG
CGTGCCCTTGGTGTTTCAGCAACCAAGAATGGTACTCTTTCAGGATGGGGCCGAGTCAGGTGATGATCAT
CAAGAAAAGAATCAGGTGGGCTTGTCGCCAAATAGAAATCTTTGGCTTCATTCATTATTCTCCTGTTATC
TATTATGAGATGGTAGGCAACTGCCAAAGGATCCTGGTGATTTCTGTTGTAAAGACAGCTGAGAACTTCC
TCTTCTGAGCACTCAAACTTTTCACATACTTCTTTTAAGGCTTCATCATCAATCATGGTTGAACTATATG
ATGGATCCTCAGGAAAGAGATATTTTGGAAGGTCCTGTTTAAACCATTCATGTTCCCTGATATCTTTGAT
TGTGGCCCTCTTCATGGGATCCACCTGCAGCATATGTTTCAAAAGGCTAATC
